>Addgene plasmid #80603 | pEB1deltaC-mCherry | addgene full sequence | sequence record 203900 | Addgene NGS Result
TAGTTATTAATAGTAATCAATTACGGGGTCATTAGTTCATAGCCCATATATGGAGTTCCGCGTTACATAA
CTTACGGTAAATGGCCCGCCTGGCTGACCGCCCAACGACCCCCGCCCATTGACGTCAATAATGACGTATG
TTCCCATAGTAACGCCAATAGGGACTTTCCATTGACGTCAATGGGTGGAGTATTTACGGTAAACTGCCCA
CTTGGCAGTACATCAAGTGTATCATATGCCAAGTACGCCCCCTATTGACGTCAATGACGGTAAATGGCCC
GCCTGGCATTATGCCCAGTACATGACCTTATGGGACTTTCCTACTTGGCAGTACATCTACGTATTAGTCA
TCGCTATTACCATGGTGATGCGGTTTTGGCAGTACATCAATGGGCGTGGATAGCGGTTTGACTCACGGGG
ATTTCCAAGTCTCCACCCCATTGACGTCAATGGGAGTTTGTTTTGGCACCAAAATCAACGGGACTTTCCA
AAATGTCGTAACAACTCCGCCCCATTGACGCAAATGGGCGGTAGGCGTGTACGGTGGGAGGTCTATATAA
GCAGAGCTGGTTTAGTGAACCGTCAGATCCGCTAGCACC
[390 nt withheld, positions 600-989]
CAAGGTCAAGAAACTGCAGTGGCTCCTTCCCTTGTTGCTCCAGCTCTGAATAAACCGAAGAAACCTCTCA
CTTCTAGCAGTGCAGCTCCCCAGAGGCCCATCTCAACACAGAGAACCGCTGCGGCTCCTAAGGCTGGCCC
TGGTGTGGTGCGAAAGAACCCTGGTGTGGGCAACGGAGACGACGAGGCAGCTGAGTTGATGCAGCAGGTC
AACGTATTGAAACTTACTGTTGAAGACTTGGAGAAAGAGAGGGATTTCTACTTCGGAAAGCTACGGAACA
TTGAATTGATTTGCCAGGAGAACGAGGGGGAAAACGACCCTGTATTGCAGAGGATTGTAGACATTCTGTA
TGCCACCCGGGACATGGTGAGCAAGGGCCAAGAAGAGTATACCCGGGACATGGTGAGCAAGGGCGAGGAG
GATAACATGGCCATCATCAAGGAGTTCATGCGCTTCAAGGTGCACATGGAGGGCTCCGTGAACGGCCACG
AGTTCGAGATCGAGGGCGAGGGCGAGGGCCGCCCCTACGAGGGCACCCAGACCGCCAAGCTGAAGGTGAC
CAAGGGTGGCCCCCTGCCCTTCGCCTGGGACATCCTGTCCCCTCAGTTCATGTACGGCTCCAAGGCCTAC
GTGAAGCACCCCGCCGACATCCCCGACTACTTGAAGCTGTCCTTCCCCGAGGGCTTCAAGTGGGAGCGCG
TGATGAACTTCGAGGACGGCGGCGTGGTGACCGTGACCCAGGACTCCTCCCTGCAGGACGGCGAGTTCAT
CTACAAGGTGAAGCTGCGCGGCACCAACTTCCCCTCCGACGGCCCCGTAATGCAGAAGAAGACCATGGGC
TGGGAGGCCTCCTCCGAGCGGATGTACCCCGAGGACGGCGCCCTGAAGGGCGAGATCAAGCAGAGGCTGA
AGCTGAAGGACGGCGGCCACTACGACGCTGAGGTCAAGACCACCTACAAGGCCAAGAAGCCCGTGCAGCT
GCCCGGCGCCTACAACGTCAACATCAAGTTGGACATCACCTCCCACAACGAGGACTACACCATCGTGGAA
CAGTACGAACGCGCCGAGGGCCGCCACTCCACCGGCGGCATGGACGAGCTGTACAAGGGATCCACCGGAT
CTAGATAACTGATCATAATCAGCCATACCACATTTGTAGAGGTTTTACTTGCTTTAAAAAACCTCCCACA
CCTCCCCCTGAACCTGAAACATAAAATGAATGCAATTGTTGTTGTTAACTTGTTTATTGCAGCTTATAAT
GGTTACAAATAAAGCAATAGCATCACAAATTTCACAAATAAAGCATTTTTTTCACTGCATTCTAGTTGTG
GTTTGTCCAAACTCATCAATGTATCTTAACGCGTAAATTGTAAGCGTTAATATTTTGTTAAAATTCGCGT
TAAATTTTTGTTAAATCAGCTCATTTTTTAACCAATAGGCCGAAATCGGCAAAATCCCTTATAAATCAAA
AGAATAGACCGAGATAGGGT
[37 nt withheld, positions 2480-2516]
AAAGAACGTGGACTCCAACGTCAAAGG
[49 nt withheld, positions 2544-2592]
T
[91 nt withheld, positions 2594-2684]
G
[124 nt withheld, positions 2686-2809]
CAGGTGGCACTTTTCGGGGAAATGTGCGCGGAACCCCTATTTGTTTATTTTTCTAAATACATTCAAATAT
GTATCCGCTCATGAGACAATAACCCTGATAAATGCTTCAATAATATTGAAAAAGGAAGAGTCCTGAGGCG
GAAAGAACCAGCTGTGGAATGTGTGTCAGTTAGGGTGTGGAAAGTCCCCAGGCTCCCCAGCAGGCAGAAG
TATGCAAAGCATGCATCTCAATTAGTCAGCAACCAGGTGTGGAAAGTCCCCAGGCTCCCCAGCAGGCAGA
AGTATGCAAAGCATGCATCTCAATTAGTCAGCAACCATAGTCCCGCCCCTAACTCCGCCCATCCCGCCCC
TAACTCCGCCCAGTTCCGCCCATTCTCCGCCCCATGGCTGACTAATTTTTTTTATTTATGCAGAGGCCGA
GGCCGCCTCGGCCTCTGAGCTATTCCAGAAGTAGTGAGGAGGCTTTTTTGGAGGCCTAGGCTTTTGCAAA
GATCGATCAAGAGACAGGATGAGGATCGTTTCGCATGATTGAACAAGATGGATTGCACGCAGGTTCTCCG
GCCGCTTGGGTGGAGAGGCTATTCGGCTATGACTGGGCACAACAGACAATCGGCTGCTCTGATGCCGCCG
TGTTCCGGCTGTCAGCGCAGGGGCGCCCGGTTCTTTTTGTCAAGACCGACCTGTCCGGTGCCCTGAATGA
ACTGCAAGACGAGGCAGCGCGGCTATCGTGGCTGGCCACGACGGGCGTTCCTTGCGCAGCTGTGCTCGAC
GTTGTCACTGAAGCGGGAAGGGACTGGCTGCTATTGGGCGAAGTGCCGGGGCAGGATCTCCTGTCATCTC
ACCTTGCTCCTGCCGAGAAAGTATCCATCATGGCTGATGCAATGCGGCGGCTGCATACGCTTGATCCGGC
TACCTGCCCATTCGACCACCAAGCGAAACATCGCATCGAGCGAGCACGTACTCGGATGGAAGCCGGTCTT
GTCGATCAGGATGATCTGGACGAAGAGCATCAGGGGCTCGCGCCAGCCGAACTGTTCGCCAGGCTCAAGG
CGAGCATGCCCGACGGCGAGGATCTCGTCGTGACCCATGGCGATGCCTGCTTGCCGAATATCATGGTGGA
AAATGGCCGCTTTTCTGGATTCATCGACTGTGGCCGGCTGGGTGTGGCGGACCGCTATCAGGACATAGCG
TTGGCTACCCGTGATATTGCTGAAGAGCTTGGCGGCGAATGGGCTGACCGCTTCCTCGTGCTTTACGGTA
TCGCCGCTCCCGATTCGCAGCGCATCGCCTTCTATCGCCTTCTTGACGAGTTCTTCTGAGCGGGACTCTG
GGGTTCGAAATGACCGACCAAGCGACGCCCAACCTGCCATCACGAGATTTCGATTCCACCGCCGCCTTCT
ATGAAAGGTTGGGCTTCGGAATCGTTTTCCGGGACGCCGGCTGGATGATCCTCCAGCGCGGGGATCTCAT
GCTGGAGTTCTTCGCCCACCCTAGGGGGAGGCTAACTGAAACACGGAAGGAGACAATACCGGAAGGAACC
CGCGCTATGACGGCAATAAAAAGACAGAATAAAACGCACGGTGTTGGGTCGTTTGTTCATAAACGCGGGG
TTCGGTCCCAGGGCTGGCACTCTGTCGATACCCCACCGAGACCCCATTGGGGCCAATACGCCCGCGTTTC
TTCCTTTTCCCCACCCCACCCCCCAAGTTCGGGTGAAGGCCCAGGGCTCGCAGCCAACGTCGGGGCGGCA
GGCCCTGCCATAGCCTCAGGTTACTCATATATACTTTAGATTGATTTAAAACTTCATTTTTAATTTAAAA
GGATCTAGGTGAAGATCCTTTTTGATAATCTCATGACCAAAATCCCTTAACGTGAGTTTTCGTTCCACTG
AGCGTCAGACCCCGTAGAAAAGATCAAAGGATCTTCTTGAGATCCTTTTTTTCTGCGCGTAATCTGCTGC
TTGCAAACAAAAAAACCACCGCTACCAGCGGTGGTTTGTTTGCCGGATCAAGAGCTACCAACTCTTTTTC
CGAAGGTAACTGGCTTCAGCAGAGCGCAGATACCAAATACTGTTCTTCTAGTGTAGCCGTAGTTAGGCCA
CCACTTCAAGAACTCTGTAGCACCGCCTACATACCTCGCTCTGCTAATCCTGTTACCAGTGGCTGCTGCC
AGTGGCGATAAGTCGTGTCTTACCGGGTTGGACTCAAGACGATAGTTACCGGATAAGGCGCAGCGGTCGG
GCTGAACGGGGGGTTCGTGCACACAGCCCAGCTTGGAGCGAACGACCTACACCGAACTGAGATACCTACA
GCGTGAGCTATGAGAAAGCGCCACGCTTCCCGAAGGGAGAAAGGCGGACAGGTATCCGGTAAGCGGCAGG
GTCGGAACAGGAGAGCGCACGAGGGAGCTTCCAGGGGGAAACGCCTGGTATCTTTATAGTCCTGTCGGGT
TTCGCCACCTCTGACTTGAGCGTCGATTTTTGTGATGCTCGTCAGGGGGGCGGAGCCTATGGAAAAACGC
CAGCAACGCGGCCTTTTTACGGTTCCTGGCCTTTTGCTGGCCTTTTGCTCACATGTTCTTTCCTGCGTTA
TCCCCTGATTCTGTGGATAACCGTATTACCGCCATGCAT
Features (pLannotate 1.2.2; 14 found; start..end, strand, type, name):
     61..364     +  enhancer       CMV enhancer: human cytomegalovirus immediate early enhancer
    365..568     +  promoter       CMV promoter: human cytomegalovirus (CMV) immediate early promoter
    600..1346    +  CDS            MAPRE1 (fragment) (sequence partly withheld): MARE1_HUMAN - Experimental evidence at protein level: Swiss-Prot protein existence level 1. Plus-end tracking protein (+TIP) that binds to the plus-end of microtubules and regulates the dynamics of the microtubule cytoskeleton (PubMed:12388762, PubMed:16109370, PubMed:19632184, PubMed:21646404, PubMed:28726242, PubMed:28814570). Promotes cytoplasmic microtubule nucleation and elongation (PubMed:12388762, PubMed:16109370, PubMed:19632184, PubMed:21646404, PubMed:28726242, PubMed:28814570). May be involved in spindle function by stabilizing microtubules and anchoring them at centrosomes (PubMed:
   1389..2096    +  CDS            mCherry: monomeric derivative of DsRed fluorescent protein (Shaner et al., 2004) mammalian codon-optimized
   2119..2203    +  CDS            large T antigen (fragment): large T antigen from SV40 (simian virus 40)
   2226..2347    +  polyA_signal   SV40 poly(A) signal: SV40 polyadenylation signal
   2381..2809    -  rep_origin     f1 ori (sequence partly withheld): f1 bacteriophage origin of replication; arrow indicates direction of (+) strand synthesis
   2836..2940    +  promoter       AmpR promoter: bla
   2942..3299    +  promoter       SV40 promoter: SV40 enhancer and early promoter
   3334..4128    +  CDS            NeoR/KanR: aminoglycoside phosphotransferase from Tn5; aph(3')-II (or nptII); confers resistance to neomycin, kanamycin, and G418 (Geneticin®)
   4149..4301    +  CDS            ble (fragment): BLE_KLEPN - Experimental evidence at protein level: Swiss-Prot protein existence level 1. Binding protein with a strong affinity to the bleomycin family of antibiotics. Binds to CL990; an antimitotic-antibiotic compound. From Klebsiella pneumoniae.
   4360..4407    +  polyA_signal   HSV TK poly(A) signal: herpes simplex virus thymidine kinase polyadenylation signal (Cole and Stacy, 1985)
   4498..4514    -  polyA_signal   bGH poly(A) signal (fragment): bovine growth hormone polyadenylation signal
   4736..5324    +  rep_origin     ori: high-copy-number ColE1/pMB1/pBR322/pUC origin of replication
