[The description below was written by a language model from this plasmid's Addgene catalogue record and pLannotate feature annotations shown in this document.]
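Description:
pEB1deltaC-mCherry is a mammalian expression plasmid of about 5.4 kb built on the Clontech pmCherry-N1 backbone. It is propagated in E. coli from a high-copy ColE1/pUC-type origin and also carries an f1 phage origin. A single Tn5 NeoR/KanR aminoglycoside phosphotransferase gene serves both hosts. A bacterial bla-type promoter drives it for kanamycin selection in bacteria, and the adjacent SV40 enhancer/early promoter drives it for G418 selection in mammalian cells, with an HSV TK polyadenylation signal downstream. The feature table also lists short fragments matching SV40 large T antigen, ble and a bGH poly(A) signal. These appear to be partial annotation matches within backbone sequence rather than functional elements.

The payload is a 747 bp fragment of human EB1 (MAPRE1), cloned between NheI and NotI sites that both remain intact. It sits downstream of the human cytomegalovirus immediate-early enhancer and promoter. The coding sequence is truncated at the C-terminus and ends at threonine 249. It is followed after a short linker region by mammalian codon-optimized mCherry, which the record describes as a C-terminal fusion tag, and the transcript is terminated by the SV40 poly(A) signal.

EB1 is a plus-end tracking protein that binds growing microtubule ends. According to the record, this red fluorescent truncated version is intended as a marker for growing microtubule plus ends. The record does not state why the C-terminal truncation was made. The associated publication concerns how doublecortin distributes relative to growing microtubule ends and the microtubule lattice.
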