Addgene plasmid #80603: pEB1deltaC-mCherry
Purpose: Expresses C-terminally truncated, mCherry-tagged EB1 as marker for growing microtubule plus end
Depositing lab: Torsten Wittmann. Publication: Doublecortin Is Excluded from Growing Microtubule Ends and Recognizes the GDP-Microtubule Lattice. Ettinger A, van Haren J, Ribeiro SA, Wittmann T. Curr Biol. 2016 Jun 20;26(12):1549-55. doi: 10.1016/j.cub.2016.04.020. Epub 2016 May 26. PubMed 27238282.
Backbone
  Vector backbone: pmCherry-N1
  Backbone manufacturer: Clontech
  Backbone size w/o insert (bp): 4700
  Total vector size (bp): 5400
  Vector type: Mammalian Expression
  Selectable markers: Neomycin (select with G418)
Growth in bacteria
  Bacterial resistance: Kanamycin, 50 μg/mL
  Growth temperature: 37°C
  Growth strain: DH5alpha
  Copy number: Unknown
Gene/Insert
  Gene/Insert name: EB1 (alt name: MAPRE1)
  Species: H. sapiens (human)
  Insert size (bp): 747
  Mutation: Truncated C-terminus; EB1 coding sequence ends at threonine 249
  GenBank ID: NM_012325
  Entrez Gene: MAPRE1 (a.k.a. EB1)
  Promoter: CMV
  Tag / fusion protein: mCherry (C terminal on insert)
  Cloning method: Restriction Enzyme; 5′ cloning site Nhe1 (not destroyed); 3′ cloning site Not1 (not destroyed)
  Sequencing primers: 5′ CMV forward; 3′ mCherry reverse
Terms and licenses: Academic/Nonprofit Terms; Industry Terms: Not Available to Industry
How to cite: pEB1deltaC-mCherry was a gift from Torsten Wittmann (Addgene plasmid # 80603 ; http://n2t.net/addgene:80603 ; RRID:Addgene_80603)
