>Addgene plasmid #80603 | pEB1deltaC-mCherry | addgene partial sequence | sequence record 156384 | CMV-F 5'-CGCAAATGGGCGGTAGGCGTG-3'
TTAGTGAACCGTCAGATCCGCTAGCACC
[390 nt withheld, positions 29-418]
CAAGGTCAAGAAACTGCAGTGGCTCCTTCCCTTGTTGCTCCAGCTCTGAATAAACCGAAGAAACCTCTCA
CTTCTAGCAGTGCAGCTCCCCAGAGGCCCATCTCAACACAGAGAACCGCTGCGGCTCCTAAGGCTGGCCC
TGGTGTGGTGCGAAAGAACCCTGGTGTGGGCAACGGAGACGACGAGGCAGCTGAGTTGATGCAGCAGGTC
AACGTATTGAAACTTACTGTTGAAGACTTGGAGAAAGAGAGGGATTTCTACTTCGGAAAGCTACGGAACA
TTGAATTGATTTGCCAGGAGAACGAGGGGGAAAACGACCCTGTATTGCAGAGGATTGTAGACATTCTGTA
TGCCACCCGGGACATGGTGAGCAAGGGCCAAGAAGAGTATACCCGGGACATGGTGAGCAAGGGCGAGGA
