>Addgene plasmid #80603 | pEB1deltaC-mCherry | addgene partial sequence | sequence record 156385 | SV40pA-R 5'-GAAATTTGTGATGCTATTGC-3'
AGTTAACAACAACAATTGCATTCATTTTATGTTTCAGGTTCAGGGGGAGGTGTGGGAGGTTTTTTAAAGC
AAGTAAAACCTCTACAAATGTGGTATGGCTGATTATGATCAGTTATCTAGATCCGGTGGATCCCTTGTAC
AGCTCGTCCATGCCGCCGGTGGAGTGGCGGCCCTCGGCGCGTTCGTACTGTTCCACGATGGTGTAGTCCT
CGTTGTGGGAGGTGATGTCCAACTTGATGTTGACGTTGTAGGCGCCGGGCAGCTGCACGGGCTTCTTGGC
CTTGTAGGTGGTCTTGACCTCAGCGTCGTAGTGGCCGCCGTCCTTCAGCTTCAGCCTCTGCTTGATCTCG
CCCTTCAGGGCGCCGTCCTCGGGGTACATCCGCTCGGAGGAGGCCTCCCAGCCCATGGTCTTCTTCTGCA
TTACGGGGCCGTCGGAGGGGAAGTTGGTGCCGCGCAGCTTCACCTTGTAGATGAACTCGCCGTCCTGCAG
GGAGGAGTCCTGGGTCACGGTCACCACGCCGCCGTCCTCGAAGTTCATCACGCGCTCCCACTTGAAGCCC
TCGGGGAAGGACAGCTTCAAGTAGTCGGGGATGTCGGCGGGGTGCTTCACGTAGGCCTTGGAGCCGTACA
TGAACTGAGGGGACAGGATGTCCCAGGCGAAGGGCAGGGGGCCACCCTTGGTCACCTTCAGCTTGGCGGT
CTGGGTGCCCTCGTAGGGGCGGCCCTCGCCCTCGCCCTCGATCTCGAACTCGTGGCCGTTCACGGAGCCC
TCCATGTGCACCTTGAAGCGCATGAACTCCTTGATGATGGCCATGTTATCCTCCTCGCCCTTGCTCACCA
TGTCCCGGGTATACTCTTCTTGGCCCTTGCTCAC
